Addgene plasmid #75452: pZE27GFP
Purpose: Plasmid for constitutive expression of gfp
Depositing lab: James Collins. Depositing organization: Boston University Medical Campus. Publication: Tunable protein degradation in bacteria. Cameron DE, Collins JJ. Nat Biotechnol. 2014 Dec;32(12):1276-81. doi: 10.1038/nbt.3053. Epub 2014 Nov 17. PubMed 25402616.
Backbone
  Vector backbone: pZE21
  Modifications to backbone: replace pLtetO promoter with placIq promoter
  Vector type: Bacterial Expression
Growth in bacteria
  Bacterial resistance: Kanamycin, 50 μg/mL
  Growth temperature: 37°C
  Growth strain: DH5alpha
  Copy number: High Copy
Gene/Insert
  Gene/Insert name: gfp
  Species: E. coli
  Promoter: placIq promoter
  Cloning method: Restriction Enzyme; 5′ cloning site KpnI (not destroyed); 3′ cloning site HindIII (not destroyed)
  Sequencing primers: 5′ TGGTGCAAAACCTTTCGCGG
Terms and licenses: Academic/Nonprofit Terms; Industry Terms: Not Available to Industry
How to cite: pZE27GFP was a gift from James Collins (Addgene plasmid # 75452 ; http://n2t.net/addgene:75452 ; RRID:Addgene_75452)
