[The description below was written by a language model from this plasmid's Addgene catalogue record and pLannotate feature annotations shown in this document.]
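Description:
pZE27GFP is a small (about 2.9 kb) bacterial expression plasmid built on the pZE21 backbone, in which the original pLtetO promoter has been replaced by the placIq promoter so that gfp is expressed constitutively rather than under inducer control. The lacIq promoter is a mutant form of the lacI promoter in which a single base change raises transcription roughly tenfold, giving a steady, unregulated level of expression in E. coli. The plasmid replicates from a high-copy ColE1/pMB1-type origin and is selected with kanamycin through the neo (nptII) aminoglycoside phosphotransferase gene. A short fragment annotated as Tn5 transposase next to this marker is most likely leftover sequence from the Tn5-derived resistance cassette, not a functional element.

The gfp coding sequence lies directly downstream of the promoter, cloned between KpnI and HindIII sites that both remain intact, so the reporter can be exchanged for another gene. The automated annotation labels this roughly 710 bp open reading frame as hfriFP, a different fluorescent protein. The catalogue entry simply calls the insert gfp, so that label is probably a nearest-match call by the software, and the record does not state which GFP variant is present. Transcription of the reporter ends at the rrnB T1 terminator, while a lambda t0 terminator follows the kanamycin resistance gene, insulating the expression, origin and marker modules from one another in the modular layout typical of this vector series. The plasmid serves as a constitutive fluorescent reporter in bacteria, and was deposited in connection with work on tunable protein degradation.
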