Features (pLannotate 1.2.2; 7 found; start..end, strand, type, name):
      2..64      +  promoter       lacIq promoter (fragment): lacI (mutant); In the lacIq allele, a single base change in the promoter boosts expression of the lacI gene about 10-fold.
     91..804     +  CDS            hfriFP: hfriFP is a fluorescent protein published in 2013, derived from Herbaspirillum frisingense.
    850..936     +  terminator     rrnB T1 terminator: Escherichia coli rrnB; transcription terminator T1 from the E. coli rrnB gene
   1101..1689    -  rep_origin     ori: high-copy-number ColE1/pMB1/pBR322/pUC origin of replication
   1777..1871    -  terminator     lambda t0 terminator: transcription terminator from phage lambda
   1905..2696    -  CDS            neo: KKA2_KLEPN - Also known as kan, nptII. Experimental evidence at protein level: Swiss-Prot protein existence level 1. Resistance to kanamycin, neomycin, paromomycin, ribostamycin, butirosin and gentamicin B. From Klebsiella pneumoniae.
   2728..2847    -  CDS            tnpA (fragment): TN5P_ECOLX - Also known as tnp. Experimental evidence at protein level: Swiss-Prot protein existence level 1. Mediates transposition of transposon Tn5 by a 'cut and paste' mechanism. First, the monomeric transposase binds the 19 bp inverted DNA repeats flanking the transposon. Then, dimerization of the DNA- bound transposase creates a synaptic DNA complex. After nicking of the first DNA strand, excision of the transposon proceeds through a series of intermediates. The transposase then mediates the insertion of the transposon at a new site by strand transfer. The activity of the wild- type tran
>Addgene plasmid #75452 | pZE27GFP | depositor full sequence | sequence record 147374 | pZE27GFP sequence 2907 bps
CTCGAGTGGTGCAAAACCTTTCGCGGTATGGCATGATAGCGCCCGGAAGAGAGTCAATTCAGGGAATTCA
TTAAAGAGGACAAAGGTACCATGCGTAAAGGAGAAGAACTTTTCACTGGAGTTGTCCCAATTCTTGTTGA
ATTAGATGGTGATGTTAATGGGCACAAATTTTCTGTCAGTGGAGAGGGTGAAGGTGATGCAACATACGGA
AAACTTACCCTTAAATTTATTTGCACTACTGGAAAACTACCTGTTCCATGGCCAACACTTGTCACTACTT
TCGGTTATGGTGTTCAATGCTTTGCGAGATACCCAGATCATATGAAACAGCATGACTTTTTCAAGAGTGC
CATGCCCGAAGGTTATGTACAGGAAAGAACTATATTTTTCAAAGATGACGGGAACTACAAGACACGTGCT
GAAGTCAAGTTTGAAGGTGATACCCTTGTTAATAGAATCGAGTTAAAAGGTATTGATTTTAAAGAAGATG
GAAACATTCTTGGACACAAATTGGAATACAACTATAACTCACACAATGTATACATCATGGCAGACAAACA
AAAGAATGGAATCAAAGTTAACTTCAAAATTAGACACAACATTGAAGATGGAAGCGTTCAACTAGCAGAC
CATTATCAACAAAATACTCCAATTGGCGATGGCCCTGTCCTTTTACCAGACAACCATTACCTGTCCACAC
AATCTGCCCTTTCGAAAGATCCCAACGAAAAGAGAGACCACATGGTCCTTCTTGAGTTTGTAACAGCTGC
TGGGATTACACATGGCATGGATGAACTATACAAATAATAAGCTTGATGGGGGATCCCATGGTACGCGTGC
TAGAGGCATCAAATAAAACGAAAGGCTCAGTCGAAAGACTGGGCCTTTCGTTTTATCTGTTGTTTGTCGG
TGAACGCTCTCCTGAGTAGGACAAATCCGCCGCCCTAGACCTAGGGCGTTCGGCTGCGGCGAGCGGTATC
AGCTCACTCAAAGGCGGTAATACGGTTATCCACAGAATCAGGGGATAACGCAGGAAAGAACATGTGAGCA
AAAGGCCAGCAAAAGGCCAGGAACCGTAAAAAGGCCGCGTTGCTGGCGTTTTTCCATAGGCTCCGCCCCC
CTGACGAGCATCACAAAAATCGACGCTCAAGTCAGAGGTGGCGAAACCCGACAGGACTATAAAGATACCA
GGCGTTTCCCCCTGGAAGCTCCCTCGTGCGCTCTCCTGTTCCGACCCTGCCGCTTACCGGATACCTGTCC
GCCTTTCTCCCTTCGGGAAGCGTGGCGCTTTCTCATAGCTCACGCTGTAGGTATCTCAGTTCGGTGTAGG
TCGTTCGCTCCAAGCTGGGCTGTGTGCACGAACCCCCCGTTCAGCCCGACCGCTGCGCCTTATCCGGTAA
CTATCGTCTTGAGTCCAACCCGGTAAGACACGACTTATCGCCACTGGCAGCAGCCACTGGTAACAGGATT
AGCAGAGCGAGGTATGTAGGCGGTGCTACAGAGTTCTTGAAGTGGTGGCCTAACTACGGCTACACTAGAA
GGACAGTATTTGGTATCTGCGCTCTGCTGAAGCCAGTTACCTTCGGAAAAAGAGTTGGTAGCTCTTGATC
CGGCAAACAAACCACCGCTGGTAGCGGTGGTTTTTTTGTTTGCAAGCAGCAGATTACGCGCAGAAAAAAA
GGATCTCAAGAAGATCCTTTGATCTTTTCTACGGGGTCTGACGCTCAGTGGAACGAAAACTCACGTTAAG
GGATTTTGGTCATGACTAGTGCTTGGATTCTCACCAATAAAAAACGCCCGGCGGCAACCGAGCGTTCTGA
ACAAATCCAGATGGAGTTCTGAGGTCATTACTGGATCTATCAACAGGAGTCCAAGCGAGCTCTCGAACCC
CAGAGTCCCGCTCAGAAGAACTCGTCAAGAAGGCGATAGAAGGCGATGCGCTGCGAATCGGGAGCGGCGA
TACCGTAAAGCACGAGGAAGCGGTCAGCCCATTCGCCGCCAAGCTCTTCAGCAATATCACGGGTAGCCAA
CGCTATGTCCTGATAGCGGTCCGCCACACCCAGCCGGCCACAGTCGATGAATCCAGAAAAGCGGCCATTT
TCCACCATGATATTCGGCAAGCAGGCATCGCCATGGGTCACGACGAGATCCTCGCCGTCGGGCATGCGCG
CCTTGAGCCTGGCGAACAGTTCGGCTGGCGCGAGCCCCTGATGCTCTTCGTCCAGATCATCCTGATCGAC
AAGACCGGCTTCCATCCGAGTACGTGCTCGCTCGATGCGATGTTTCGCTTGGTGGTCGAATGGGCAGGTA
GCCGGATCAAGCGTATGCAGCCGCCGCATTGCATCAGCCATGATGGATACTTTCTCGGCAGGAGCAAGGT
GAGATGACAGGAGATCCTGCCCCGGCACTTCGCCCAATAGCAGCCAGTCCCTTCCCGCTTCAGTGACAAC
GTCGAGCACAGCTGCGCAAGGAACGCCCGTCGTGGCCAGCCACGATAGCCGCGCTGCCTCGTCCTGCAGT
TCATTCAGGGCACCGGACAGGTCGGTCTTGACAAAAAGAACCGGGCGCCCCTGCGCTGACAGCCGGAACA
CGGCGGCATCAGAGCAGCCGATTGTCTGTTGTGCCCAGTCATAGCCGAATAGCCTCTCCACCCAAGCGGC
CGGAGAACCTGCGTGCAATCCATCTTGTTCAATCATGCGAAACGATCCTCATCCTGTCTCTTGATCAGAT
CTTGATCCCCTGCGCCATCAGATCCTTGGCGGCAAGAAAGCCATCCAGTTTACTTTGCAGGGCTTCCCAA
CCTTACCAGAGGGCGCCCCAGCTGGCAATTCCGACGTCTAAGAAACCATTATTATCATGACATTAACCTA
TAAAAATAGGCGTATCACGAGGCCCTTTCGTCTTCAC
