>Addgene plasmid #75452 | pZE27GFP | addgene partial sequence | sequence record 146620 | Neo-R 5'-GCCCAGTCATAGCCGAATAG-3'
ATCATGCGAAACGATCCTCATCCTGTCTCTTGATCAGATCTTGATCCCCTGCGCCATCAGATCCTTGGCG
GCAAGAAAGCCATCCAGTTTACTTTGCAGGGCTTCCCAACCTTACCAGAGGGCGCCCCAGCTGGCAATTC
CGACGTCTAAGAAACCATTATTATCATGACATTAACCTATAAAAATAGGCGTATCACGAGGCCCTTTCGT
CTTCACCTCGAGTGGTGCAAAACCTTTCGCGGTATGGCATGATAGCGCCCGGAAGAGAGTCAATTCAGGG
AATTCATTAAAGAGGACAAAGGTACCATGCGTAAAGGAGAAGAACTTTTCACTGGAGTTGTCCCAATTCT
TGTTGAATTAGATGGTGATGTTAATGGGCACAAATTTTCTGTCAGTGGAGAGGGTGAAGGTGATGCAACA
TACGGAAAACTTACCCTTAAATTTATTTGCACTACTGGAAAACTACCTGTTCCATGGCCAACACTTGTCA
CTACTTTCGGTTATGGTGTTCAATGCTTTGCGAGATACCCAGATCATATGAAACAGCATGACTTTTTCAA
GAGTGCCATGCCCGAAGGTTATGTACAGGAAAGAACTATATTTTTCAAAGATGACGGGAACTACAAGACA
CGTGCTGAAGTCAAGTTTGAAGGTGATACCCTTGTTAATAGAATCGAGTTAAAA
