>Addgene plasmid #75452 | pZE27GFP | addgene partial sequence | sequence record 147373 | pBR322ori-F 5'-GGGAAACGCCTGGTATCTTT-3'
GGTTCCTGGCCTTTTGCTGGCCTTTTGCTCACATGTTCTTTCCTGCGTTATCCCCTGATTCTGTGGATAA
CCGTATTACCGCCTTTGAGTGAGCTGATACCGCTCGCCGCAGCCGAACGCCCTAGGTCTAGGGCGGCGGA
TTTGTCCTACTCAGGAGAGCGTTCACCGACAAACAACAGATAAAACGAAAGGCCCAGTCTTTCGACTGAG
CCTTTCGTTTTATTTGATGCCTCTAGCACGCGTACCATGGGATCCCCCATCAAGCTTATTATTTGTATAG
TTCATCCATGCCATGTGTAATCCCAGCAGCTGTTACAAACTCAAGAAGGACCATGTGGTCTCTCTTTTCG
TTGGGATCTTTCGAAAGGGCAGATTGTGTGGACAGGTAATGGTTGTCTGGTAAAAGGACAGGGCCATCGC
CAATTGGAGTATTTTGTTGATAATGGTCTGCTAGTTGAACGCTTCCATCTT
